>Addgene plasmid #206354 | AAV-RedO-nt.Txnip(C247S)(1-301aa) | addgene full sequence | sequence record 405764 | Addgene NGS Result
AGCGCCCAATACGCAAACCGCCTCTCCCCGCGCGTTGGCCGATTCATTAATGCAGCTGGCACGACAGGTT
TCCCGACTGGAAAGCGGGCAGTGAGCGCAACGCAATTAATGTGAGTTAGCTCACTCATTAGGCACCCCAG
GCTTTACACTTTATGCTTCCGGCTCGTATGTTGTGTGGAATTGTGAGCGGATAACAATTTCACACAGGAA
ACAGCTATGACCATGATTACGCCAGATTTAATTAAGGCCTTAATTAGGCTGCGCGCTCGCTCGCTCACTG
AGGCCGCCCGGGCAAAGCCCGGGCGTCGGGCGACCTTTGGTCGCCCGGCCTCAGTGAGCGAGCGAGCGCG
CAGAGAGGGAGTGGCCAACTCCATCACTAGGGGTTCCTTGTAGTTAATGATTAACCCGCCATGCTACTTA
TCTACGTAGCCATGCTCTAGGAAGATCGGAATTCGCCCTTAAGCTAGCCTACAGCAGCCAGGGTGAGATT
ATGAGGCTGAGCTGAGAATATCAAGACTGTACCGAGTAGGGGGCCTTGGCAAGTGTGGAGAGCCCGGCAG
CTGGGGCAGAGGGCGGAGTACGGTGTGCGTTTACGGACCTCTTCAAACGAGGTAGGAAGGTCAGAAGTCA
AAAAGGGAACAAATGATGTTTAACCACACAAAAATGAAAATCCAATGGTTGGATATCCATTCCAAATACA
CAAAGGCAACGGATAAGTGATCCGGGCCAGGCACAGAAGGCCATGCACCCGTAGGATTGCACTCAGAGCT
CCCAAATGCATAGGAATAGAAGGGTGGGTGCAGGAGGCTGAGGGGTGGGGAAAGGGCATGGGTGTTTCAT
GAGGACAGAGCTTCCGTTTCATGCAATGAAAAGAGTTTGGAGACGGATGGTGGTGACTGGACTATACACT
TACACACGGTAGCGATGGTACACTTTGTATTATGTATATTTTACCACGATCTTTTTAAAGTGTCAAAGGC
AAATGGCCAAATGGTTCCTTGTCCTATAGCTGTAGCAGCCATCGGCTGTTAGTGACAAAGCCCCTGAGTC
AAGATGACAGCAGCCCCCATAACTCCTAATCGGCTCTCCCGCGTGGAGTCATTTAGGAGTAGTCGCATTA
GAGACAAGTCCAACATCTAATCTTCCACCCTGGCCAGGGCCCCAGCTGGCAGCGAGGGTGGGAGACTCCG
GGCAGAGCAGAGGGCGCTGACATTGGGGCCCGGCCTGGCTTGGGTCCCTCTGGCCTTTCCCCAGGGGCCC
TCTTTCCTTGGGGCTTTCTTGGGCCGCCACTGCTCCCGCTCCTCTCCCCCCATCCCACCCCCTCACCCCC
TCGTTCTTCATATCCTTCTCTAGTGCTCCCTCCACTTTCATCCACCCTTCTGCAAGAGTGTGGGACCACA
AATGAGTTTTCACCTGGCCTGGGGACACACGTGCCCCCACAGGTGCTGAGTGACTTTCTAGGACAGTAAT
CTGCTTTAGGCTAAAATGGGACTTGATCTTCTGTTAGCCCTAATCATCAATTAGCAGAGCCGGTGAAGGT
GCAGAACCTACCGCCTTTCCAGGCCTCCTCCCACCTCTGCCACCTCCACTCTCCTTCCTGGGATGTGGGG
GCTGGCACACGTGTGGCCCAGGGCATTGGTGGGATTGCACTGAGCTGGGTCATTAGCGTAATCCTGGACA
AGGGCAGACAGGGCGAGCGGAGGGCCAGCTCCGGGGCTCAGGCAAGGCTGGGGGCTTCCCCCAGACACCC
CACTCCTCCTCTGCTGGACCCCCACTTCATAGGGCACTTCGTGTTCTCAAAGGGCTTCCAAATAGCATGG
TGGCCTTGGATGCCCAGGGAAGCCTCAGAGTTGCTTATCTCCCTCTAGACAGAAGGGGAATCTCGGTCAA
GAGGGAGAGGTCGCCCTGTTCAAGGCCACCCAGCCAGCTCATGGCGGTAATGGGACAAGGCTGGCCAGCC
ATCCCACCCTCAGAAGGGACCCGGTGGGGCAGGTGATCTCAGAGGAGGCTCACTTCTGGGTCTCACATTC
TTGGATCCGGTTCCAGGCCTCGGCCCTAAATAGTCTCCCTGGGCTTTCAAGAGAACCACATGAGAAAGGA
GGATTCGGGCTCTGAGCAGTTTCACCACCCACCCCCCAGTCTGCAAATCCTGACCCGTGGGTCCACCTGC
CCCAAAGGCGGACGCAGGACAGTAGAAGGGAACAGAGAACACATAAACACAGAGAGGGCCACAGCGGCTC
CCACAGTCACCGCCACCTTCCTGGCGGGGATGGGTGGGGCGTCTGAGTTTGGTTCCCAGCAAATCCCTCT
GAGCCGCCCTTGCGGGCTCGCCTCAGGAGCAGGGGAGCAAGAGGTGGGAGGAGGAGGTCTAAGTCCCAGG
CCCAATTAAGAGATCAGGTAGTGTAGGGTTTGGGAGCTTTTAAGGTGAAGAGGCCCGGGCTGATCCCACA
GGCCAGTATAAAGCGCCGTGACCCTCAGGTGATGCGCCAGGGCCGGCTGCCGTCGGGGACAGGGCTTTCC
ATAGCGGTACCATGGTGATGTTCAAGAAGATCAAGTCTTTTGAGGTGGTCTTCAACGACCCCGAGAAAGT
GTACGGCAGCGGGGAGAAGGTGGCCGGACGGGTAATTGTGGAAGTGTGTGAAGTTACCCGAGTCAAAGCT
GTCAGGATCCTGGCTTGCGGCGTGGCCAAGGTCCTGTGGATGCAAGGGTCTCAGCAGTGCAAACAGACTT
TGGACTACTTGCGCTATGAAGACACACTTCTCCTAGAAGAGCAGCCTACAGCAGGTGAGAACGAGATGGT
GATCATGAGGCCTGGAAACAAATATGAGTACAAGTTCGGCTTCGAGCTTCCTCAAGGGCCCCTGGGAACA
TCCTTTAAAGGAAAATATGGTTGCGTAGACTACTGGGTGAAGGCTTTTCTCGATCGCCCCAGCCAGCCAA
CTCAAGAGGCAAAGAAAAACTTCGAAGTGATGGATCTAGTGGATGTCAATACCCCTGACTTAATGGCACC
AGTGTCTGCCAAAAAGGAGAAGAAAGTTTCCTGCATGTTCATTCCTGATGGACGTGTGTCAGTCTCTGCT
CGAATTGACCGAAAAGGATTCTGTGAAGGTGATGACATCTCCATCCATGCTGACTTTGAGAACACGTGTT
CCCGAATCGTGGTCCCCAAAGCGGCTATTGTGGCCCGACACACTTACCTTGCCAATGGCCAGACCAAAGT
GTTCACTCAGAAGCTGTCCTCGGTCAGAGGCAATCACATTATCTCAGGGACTAGCGCATCGTGGCGTGGC
AAGAGCCTCAGAGTGCAGAAGATCAGACCATCCATCCTGGGCTGCAACATCCTCAAAGTCGAATACTCCT
TGCTGATCTACGTCAGTGTCCCTGGCTCCAAGAAAGTCATCCTTGATCTGCCCCTAGTGATTGGCAGCAG
GTCTTAGTGGATCCAATCAACCTCTGGATTACAAAATTTGTGAAAGATTGACTGGTATTCTTAACTATGT
TGCTCCTTTTACGCTATGTGGATACGCTGCTTTAATGCCTTTGTATCATGCTATTGCTTCCCGTATGGCT
TTCATTTTCTCCTCCTTGTATAAATCCTGGTTGCTGTCTCTTTATGAGGAGTTGTGGCCCGTTGTCAGGC
AACGTGGCGTGGTGTGCACTGTGTTTGCTGACGCAACCCCCACTGGTTGGGGCATTGCCACCACCTGTCA
GCTCCTTTCCGGGACTTTCGCTTTCCCCCTCCCTATTGCCACGGCGGAACTCATCGCCGCCTGCCTTGCC
CGCTGCTGGACAGGGGCTCGGCTGTTGGGCACTGACAATTCCGTGGTGTTGTCGGGGAAATCATCGTCCT
TTCCTTGGCTGCTCGCCTGTGTTGCCACCTGGATTCTGCGCGGGACGTCCTTCTGCTACGTCCCTTCGGC
CCTCAATCCAGCGGACCTTCCTTCCCGCGGCCTGCTGCCGGCTCTGCGGCCTCTTCCGCGTCTTCGAGAT
CTGCCTCGACTGTGCCTTCTAGTTGCCAGCCATCTGTTGTTTGCCCCTCCCCCGTGCCTTCCTTGACCCT
GGAAGGTGCCACTCCCACTGTCCTTTCCTAATAAAATGAGGAAATTGCATCGCATTGTCTGAGTAGGTGT
CATTCTATTCTGGGGGGTGGGGTGGGGCAGGACAGCAAGGGGGAGGATTGGGAAGACAATAGCAGGCATG
CTGGGGACTCGAGTTAAGGGCGAATTCCCGATAAGGATCTTCCTAGAGCATGGCTACGTAGATAAGTAGC
ATGGCGGGTTAATCATTAACTACAAGGAACCCCTAGTGATGGAGTTGGCCACTCCCTCTCTGCGCGCTCG
CTCGCTCACTGAGGCCGGGCGACCAAAGGTCGCCCGACGCCCGGGCTTTGCCCGGGCGGCCTCAGTGAGC
GAGCGAGCGCGCAGCCTTAATTAACCTAATTCACTGGCCGTCGTTTTACAACGTCGTGACTGGGAAAACC
CTGGCGTTACCCAACTTAATCGCCTTGCAGCACATCCCCCTTTCGCCAGCTGGCGTAATAGCGAAGAGGC
CCGCACCGATCGCCCTTCCCAACAGTTGCGCAGCCTGAATGGCGAATGGG
[124 nt withheld, positions 4601-4724]
C
[91 nt withheld, positions 4726-4816]
A
[49 nt withheld, positions 4818-4866]
CCTTTGACGTTGGAGTCCACGTTCTTT
[37 nt withheld, positions 4894-4930]
ACCCTATCTCGGTCTATTCTTTTGATTTATAAGGGATTTTGCCGATTTCGGCCTATTGGTTAAAAAATGA
GCTGATTTAACAAAAATTTAACGCGAATTTTAACAAAATATTAACGCTTACAATTTAGGTGGCACTTTTC
GGGGAAATGTGCGCGGAACCCCTATTTGTTTATTTTTCTAAATACATTCAAATATGTATCCGCTCATGAG
ACAATAACCCTGATAAATGCTTCAATAATATTGAAAAAGGAAGAGTATGAGTATTCAACATTTCCGTGTC
GCCCTTATTCCCTTTTTTGCGGCATTTTGCCTTCCTGTTTTTGCTCACCCAGAAACGCTGGTGAAAGTAA
AAGATGCTGAAGATCAGTTGGGTGCACGAGTGGGTTACATCGAACTGGATCTCAACAGCGGTAAGATCCT
TGAGAGTTTTCGCCCCGAAGAACGTTTTCCAATGATGAGCACTTTTAAAGTTCTGCTATGTGGCGCGGTA
TTATCCCGTATTGACGCCGGGCAAGAGCAACTCGGTCGCCGCATACACTATTCTCAGAATGACTTGGTTG
AGTACTCACCAGTCACAGAAAAGCATCTTACGGATGGCATGACAGTAAGAGAATTATGCAGTGCTGCCAT
AACCATGAGTGATAACACTGCGGCCAACTTACTTCTGACAACGATCGGAGGACCGAAGGAGCTAACCGCT
TTTTTGCACAACATGGGGGATCATGTAACTCGCCTTGATCGTTGGGAACCGGAGCTGAATGAAGCCATAC
CAAACGACGAGCGTGACACCACGATGCCTGTAGCAATGGCAACAACGTTGCGCAAACTATTAACTGGCGA
ACTACTTACTCTAGCTTCCCGGCAACAATTAATAGACTGGATGGAGGCGGATAAAGTTGCAGGACCACTT
CTGCGCTCGGCCCTTCCGGCTGGCTGGTTTATTGCTGATAAATCTGGAGCCGGTGAGCGTGGGTCTCGCG
GTATCATTGCAGCACTGGGGCCAGATGGTAAGCCCTCCCGTATCGTAGTTATCTACACGACGGGGAGTCA
GGCAACTATGGATGAACGAAATAGACAGATCGCTGAGATAGGTGCCTCACTGATTAAGCATTGGTAACTG
TCAGACCAAGTTTACTCATATATACTTTAGATTGATTTAAAACTTCATTTTTAATTTAAAAGGATCTAGG
TGAAGATCCTTTTTGATAATCTCATGACCAAAATCCCTTAACGTGAGTTTTCGTTCCACTGAGCGTCAGA
CCCCGTAGAAAAGATCAAAGGATCTTCTTGAGATCCTTTTTTTCTGCGCGTAATCTGCTGCTTGCAAACA
AAAAAACCACCGCTACCAGCGGTGGTTTGTTTGCCGGATCAAGAGCTACCAACTCTTTTTCCGAAGGTAA
CTGGCTTCAGCAGAGCGCAGATACCAAATACTGTTCTTCTAGTGTAGCCGTAGTTAGGCCACCACTTCAA
GAACTCTGTAGCACCGCCTACATACCTCGCTCTGCTAATCCTGTTACCAGTGGCTGCTGCCAGTGGCGAT
AAGTCGTGTCTTACCGGGTTGGACTCAAGACGATAGTTACCGGATAAGGCGCAGCGGTCGGGCTGAACGG
GGGGTTCGTGCACACAGCCCAGCTTGGAGCGAACGACCTACACCGAACTGAGATACCTACAGCGTGAGCT
ATGAGAAAGCGCCACGCTTCCCGAAGGGAGAAAGGCGGACAGGTATCCGGTAAGCGGCAGGGTCGGAACA
GGAGAGCGCACGAGGGAGCTTCCAGGGGGAAACGCCTGGTATCTTTATAGTCCTGTCGGGTTTCGCCACC
TCTGACTTGAGCGTCGATTTTTGTGATGCTCGTCAGGGGGGCGGAGCCTATGGAAAAACGCCAGCAACGC
GGCCTTTTTACGGTTCCTGGCCTTTTGCTGGCCTTTTGCTCACATGTTCTTTCCTGCGTTATCCCCTGAT
TCTGTGGATAACCGTATTACCGCCTTTGAGTGAGCTGATACCGCTCGCCGCAGCCGAACGACCGAGCGCA
GCGAGTCAGTGAGCGAGGAAGCGGAAG
Features (pLannotate 1.2.2; 14 found; start..end, strand, type, name):
      2..94      +  CDS            lacI (fragment): lac repressor; lacI; The lac repressor binds to the lac operator to inhibit transcription in E. coli. This inhibition can be relieved by adding lactose or isopropyl-β-D-thiogalactopyranoside (IPTG).
    107..128     +  protein_bind   CAP binding site: CAP binding activates transcription in the presence of cAMP. E. coli catabolite activator protein
    143..173     +  promoter       lac promoter: promoter for the E. coli lac operon
    181..197     +  protein_bind   lac operator: The lac repressor binds to the lac operator to inhibit transcription in E. coli. This inhibition can be relieved by adding lactose or isopropyl-β-D-thiogalactopyranoside (IPTG). lac repressor encoded by lacI
    258..388     -  repeat_region  AAV2 ITR (fragment): inverted terminal repeat of adeno-associated virus serotype 2 inverted
   2532..3434    +  CDS            Txnip (fragment): TXNIP_MOUSE - Also known as Vdup1. Experimental evidence at protein level: Swiss-Prot protein existence level 1. May act as an oxidative stress mediator by inhibiting thioredoxin activity or by limiting its bioavailability. Interacts with COPS5 and restores COPS5-induced suppression of CDKN1B stability, blocking the COPS5-mediated translocation of CDKN1B from the nucleus to the cytoplasm. Inhibits the proteasomal degradation of DDIT4, and thereby contributes to the inhibition of the mammalian target of rapamycin complex 1 (mTORC1) (By similarity). Functions as a transcriptional repressor, poss
   3445..3986    +  misc_feature   WPRE (fragment): woodchuck hepatitis virus posttranscriptional regulatory element
   4000..4207    +  polyA_signal   bGH poly(A) signal: bovine growth hormone polyadenylation signal
   4295..4425    +  repeat_region  AAV2 ITR (fragment): inverted terminal repeat of adeno-associated virus serotype 2 inverted
   4439..4596    +  CDS            lacZα (fragment): LacZα fragment of β-galactosidase; lacZ fragment
   4601..5029    +  rep_origin     f1 ori (sequence partly withheld): f1 bacteriophage origin of replication; arrow indicates direction of (+) strand synthesis
   5082..5186    +  promoter       AmpR promoter: bla
   5187..6047    +  CDS            AmpR: β-lactamase; bla; confers resistance to ampicillin, carbenicillin, and related antibiotics
   6218..6806    +  rep_origin     ori: high-copy-number ColE1/pMB1/pBR322/pUC origin of replication
