[The description below was written by a language model from this plasmid's Addgene catalogue record and pLannotate feature annotations shown in this document.]
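Description:
AAV-RedO-nt.Txnip(C247S)(1-301aa) is an adeno-associated virus transfer plasmid of about 7 kb, built on the pAAV-RedO-WPRE-bGH backbone, for expressing a truncated, mutant form of mouse Txnip in photoreceptors. It is maintained in E. coli through a high-copy ColE1/pUC-type origin and selected with ampicillin via the AmpR (β-lactamase) cassette. An f1 origin and leftover lac elements (lacI and lacZα fragments, CAP site, lac promoter and operator) are cloning-vector remnants lying outside the viral genome. The recorded growth strain is a recombination-deficient host, as is commonly used to keep ITR repeats stable.

The payload lies between two AAV2 inverted terminal repeats, which are the cis elements needed for replication and packaging of the intervening DNA into AAV particles when rep, cap and helper functions are supplied in trans. According to the catalogue entry, expression is driven by the human red opsin promoter. The feature table does not annotate this promoter, but an unannotated stretch of roughly 2 kb between the left ITR and the coding sequence is where it would sit. The 903 bp insert, introduced by Gibson cloning, encodes residues 1–301 of Txnip (thioredoxin-interacting protein, also called VDUP1) and carries the C247S substitution. No epitope tag or reporter is annotated. Downstream, a WPRE enhances transcript stability and expression, and the bovine growth hormone polyadenylation signal terminates the message.

The associated study tested Txnip deletions and missense alleles for their ability to prolong cone survival in a mouse model of retinitis pigmentosa, and this construct serves as the N-terminal C247S variant in that series.
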