Addgene plasmid #206354: AAV-RedO-nt.Txnip(C247S)(1-301aa)
Purpose: AAV plasmid expressing deltion and mutant TXNIP in photoreceptors
Depositing lab: Connie Cepko. Depositing organization: Harvard Medical School. Publication: Txnip deletions and missense alleles prolong the survival of cones in a retinitis pigmentosa mouse model. Xue Y, Zhou Y, Cepko CL. Elife. 2024 May 10;12:RP90749. doi: 10.7554/eLife.90749. PubMed 38727583.
Backbone
  Vector backbone: pAAV-RedO-WPRE-bGH
  Vector type: AAV
Growth in bacteria
  Bacterial resistance: Ampicillin, 100 μg/mL
  Growth temperature: 37°C
  Growth strain: NEB Stable
  Copy number: Unknown
Gene/Insert
  Gene/Insert name: Txnip (alt names: VDUP1; ARRDC6)
  Species: M. musculus (mouse)
  Insert size (bp): 903
  Mutation: (1-301aa), C247S
  GenBank ID: NM_001009935.2
  Entrez Gene: Txnip (a.k.a. 1200008J08Rik, Hyplip1, THIF, Tbp-2, VDUP1)
  Promoter: human red opsin
  Cloning method: Gibson Cloning
  Sequencing primers: 5′ acagggctttccatagcggtaccATGGTGATGTTCAAGAAGAT; 3′ ccagaggttgattggatccactaAGACCTGCTGCCAATCACTA
Terms and licenses: Academic/Nonprofit Terms; Industry Terms: Not Available to Industry
How to cite: AAV-RedO-nt.Txnip(C247S)(1-301aa) was a gift from Connie Cepko (Addgene plasmid # 206354 ; http://n2t.net/addgene:206354 ; RRID:Addgene_206354)
